>Addgene plasmid #9058 | pBABE-hygro p53 DD | addgene full sequence | sequence record 127443 | Addgene NGS Result
CTGAATATGGGCCAAACAGGATATCTGTGGTAAGCAGTTCCTGCCCCGGCTCAGGGCCAAGAACAGATGG
AACAGCTGAATATGGGCCAAACAGGATATCTGTGGTAAGCAGTTCCTGCCCCGGCTCAGGGCCAAGAACA
GATGGTCCCCAGATGCGGTCCAGCCCTCAGCAGTTTCTAGAGAACCATCAGATGTTTCCAGGGTGCCCCA
AGGACCTGAAATGACCCTGTGCCTTATTTGAACTAACCAATCAGTTCGCTTCTCGCTTCTGTTCGCGCGC
TTCTGCTCCCCGAGCTCAATAAAAGAGCCCACAACCCCTCACTCGGGGCGCCAGTCCTCCGATTGACTGA
GTCGCCCGGGTACCCGTGTATCCAATAAACCCTCTTGCAGTTGCATCCGACTTGTGGTCTCGCTGTTCCT
TGGGAGGGTCTCCTCTGAGTGATTGACTACCCGTCAGCGGGGGTCTTTCATTTGGGGGCTCGTCCGGGAT
CGGGAGACCCCTGCCCAGGGACCACCGACCCACCACCGGGAGGCAAGCTGGCCAGCAACTTATCTGTGTC
TGTCCGATTGTCTAGTGTCTATGACTGATTTTATGCGCCTGCGTCGGTACTAGTTAGCTAACTAGCTCTG
TATCTGGCGGACCCGTGGTGGAACTGACGAGTTCTGAACACCCGGCCGCAACCCTGGGAGACGTCCCAGG
GACTTTGGGGGCCGTTTTTGTGGCCCGACCTGAGGAAGGGAGTCGATGTGGAATCCGACCCCGTCAGGAT
ATGTGGTTCTGGTAGGAGACGAGAACCTAAAACAGTTCCCGCCTCCGTCTGAATTTTTGCTTTCGGTTTG
GAACCGAAGCCGCGCGTCTTGTCTGCTGCAGCGCTGCAGCATCGTTCTGTGTTGTCTCTGTCTGACTGTG
TTTCTGTATTTGTCTGAAAATTAGGGCCAGACTGTTACCACTCCCTTAAGTTTGACCTTAGGTCACTGGA
AAGATGTCGAGCGGATCGCTCACAACCAGTCGGTAGATGTCAAGAAGAGACGTTGGGTTACCTTCTGCTC
TGCAGAATGGCCAACCTTTAACGTCGGATGGCCGCGAGACGGCACCTTTAACCGAGACCTCATCACCCAG
GTTAAGATCAAGGTCTTTTCACCTGGCCCGCATGGACACCCAGACCAGGTCCCCTACATCGTGACCTGGG
AAGCCTTGGCTTTTGACCCCCCTCCCTGGGTCAAGCCCTTTGTACACCCTAAGCCTCCGCCTCCTCTTCC
TCCATCCGCCCCGTCTCTCCCCCTTGAACCTCCTCGTTCGACCCCGCCTCGATCCTCCCTTTATCCAGCC
CTCACTCCTTCTCTAGGCGCCGGCCGGATCCGTCCCCTCATCCTCCTCCTTCCCAGCAGGGTGTCACGCT
TCTCCGAAGACTGGATGACTGCCATGGAGGAGTCACAGTCGGATATCAGCCTCGAGAGAGCGCTGCCCAC
CTGCACAAGCGCCTCTCCCCCGCAAAAGAAAAAACCACTTGATGGAGAGTATTTCACCCTCAAGATCCGC
GGGCGTAAACGCTTCGAGATGTTCCGGGAGCTGAATGAGGCCTTAGAGTTAAAGGATGCCCATGCTACAG
AGGAGTCTGGAGACAGCAGGGCTCACTCCAGCTACCTGAAGACCAAGAAGGGCCAGTCTACTTCCCGCCA
TAAAAAAACAATGGTCAAGAAAGTGGGGCCTGACTCAGACTGACTGCCTCTGCATCCCGCCCCCCCCCCC
CCCCCTGCAGCAATGGCAACAACGTTGCGCAAACTATTAACTGGCGAACTACTTACTCTAGCTTCCCGGC
AACAATTAATAGACTGGATGGAGGCGGATAAAGTTGCAGGACCACTTCTGCGCTCGGCCCGTAGGAATTC
GCCAGCACAGTGGTCGACCCTGTGGAATGTGTGTCAGTTAGGGTGTGGAAAGTCCCCAGGCTCCCCAGCA
GGCAGAAGTATGCAAAGCATGCATCTCAATTAGTCAGCAACCAGGTGTGGAAAGTCCCCAGGCTCCCCAG
CAGGCAGAAGTATGCAAAGCATGCATCTCAATTAGTCAGCAACCATAGTCCCGCCCCTAACTCCGCCCAT
CCCGCCCCTAACTCCGCCCAGTTCCGCCCATTCTCCGCCCCATGGCTGACTAATTTTTTTTATTTATGCA
GAGGCCGAGGCCGCCTCGGCCTCTGAGCTATTCCAGAAGTAGTGAGGAGGCTTTTTTGGAGGCCTAGGCT
TTTGCAAAAAGCTTGCCAGCTGGGGCGCCCTCTGGTAAGGTTGGGAAGCCCTGCAGATCTGATCCCGGGG
GGCAATGAGATATGAAAAAGCCTGAACTCACCGCGACGTCTGTCGAGAAGTTTCTGATCGAAAAGTTCGA
CAGCGTCTCCGACCTGATGCAGCTCTCGGAGGGCGAAGAATCTCGTGCTTTCAGCTTCGATGTAGGAGGG
CGTGGATATGTCCTGCGGGTAAATAGCTGCGCCGATGGTTTCTACAAAGATCGTTATGTTTATCGGCACT
TTGCATCGGCCGCGCTCCCGATTCCGGAAGTGCTTGACATTGGGGAATTTAGCGAGAGCCTGACCTATTG
CATCTCCCGCCGTGCACAGGGTGTCACGTTGCAAGACCTGCCTGAAACCGAACTGCCCGCTGTTCTGCAG
CCGGTCGCGGAGGCCATGGATGCGATCGCTGCGGCCGATCTTAGCCAGACGAGCGGGTTCGGCCCATTCG
GACCGCAAGGAATCGGTCAATACACTACATGGCGTGATTTCATATGCGCGATTGCTGATCCCCATGTGTA
TCACTGGCAAACTGTGATGGACGACACCGTCAGTGCGTCCGTCGCGCAGGCTCTCGATGAGCTGATGCTT
TGGGCCGAGGACTGCCCCGAAGTCCGGCACCTCGTGCACGCGGATTTCGGCTCCAACAATGTCCTGACGG
ACAATGGCCGCATAACAGCGGTCATTGACTGGAGCGAGGCGATGTTCGGGGATTCCCAATACGAGGTCGC
CAACATCTTCTTCTGGAGGCCGTGGTTGGCTTGTATGGAGCAGCAGACGCGCTACTTCGAGCGGAGGCAT
CCGGAGCTTGCAGGATCGCCGCGGCTCCGGGCGTATATGCTCCGCATTGGTCTTGACCAACTCTATCAGA
GCTTGGTTGACGGCAATTTCGATGATGCAGCTTGGGCGCAGGGTCGATGCGACGCAATCGTCCGATCCGG
AGCCGGGACTGTCGGGCGTACACAAATCGCCCGCAGAAGCGCGGCCGTCTGGACCGATGGCTGTGTAGAA
GTACTCGCCGATAGTGGAAACCGACGCCCCAGCACTCGTCCGAGGGCAAAGGAATAGAGTAGATGCCGAC
CGGGATCTATCGATGCGGCGGGTGTGGTGGTTACGCGTAATCTGCTGCTTGCAAACAAAAAAACCACCGC
TACCAGCGGTGGTTTGTTTGCCGGATCAAGAGCTACCAACTCTTTTTCCGAAGGTAACTGGCTTCAGCAG
AGCGCAGATACCAAATACTGTTCTTCTAGTGTAGCCGTAGTTAGGCCACCACTTCAAGAACTCTGTAGCA
CCGCCTACATACCTCGCTCTGCTAATCCTGTTACCAGTGGCTGCTGCCAGTGGCGATAAGTCGTGTCTTA
CCGGGTTGGACTCAAGACGATAGTTACCGGATAAGGCGCAGCGGTCGGGCTGAACGGGGGGTTCGTGCAC
ACAGCCCAGCTTGGAGCGAACGACCTACACCGAACTGAGATACCTACAGCGTGAGCTATGAGAAAGCGCC
ACGCTTCCCGAAGGGAGAAAGGCGGACAGGTATCCGGTAAGCGGCAGGGTCGGAACAGGAGAGCGCACGA
GGGAGCTTCCAGGGGGAAACGCCTGGTATCTTTATAGTCCTGTCGGGTTTCGCCACCTCTGACTTGAGCG
TCGATTTTTGTGATGCTCGTCAGGGGGGCGGAGCCTATGGAAAAACGCCAGCAACGCATCGATAAAATAA
AAGATTTTATTTAGTCTCCAGAAAAAGGGGGGAATGAAAGACCCCACCTGTAGGTTTGGCAAGCTAGCTT
AAGTAACGCCATTTTGCAAGGCATGGAAAAATACATAACTGAGAATAGAGAAGTTCAGATCAAGGTCAGG
AACAGATGGAACAGCTGAATATGGGCCAAACAGGATATCTGTGGTAAGCAGTTCCTGCCCCGGCTCAGGG
CCAAGAACAGATGGAACAGCTGAATATGGGCCAAACAGGATATCTGTGGTAAGCAGTTCCTGCCCCGGCT
CAGGGCCAAGAACAGATGGTCCCCAGATGCGGTCCAGCCCTCAGCAGTTTCTAGAGAACCATCAGATGTT
TCCAGGGTGCCCCAAGGACCTGAAATGACCCTGTGCCTTATTTGAACTAACCAATCAGTTCGCTTCTCGC
TTCTGTTCGCGCGCTTCTGCTCCCCGAGCTCAATAAAAGAGCCCACAACCCCTCACTCGGGGCGCCAGTC
CTCCGATTGACTGAGTCGCCCGGGTACCCGTGTATCCAATAAACCCTCTTGCAGTTGCATCCGACTTGTG
GTCTCGCTGTTCCTTGGGAGGGTCTCCTCTGAGTGATTGACTACCCGTCAGCGGGGGTCTTTCACATGCA
GCATGTATCAAAATTAATTTGGTTTTTTTTCTTAAGTATTTACATTAAATGGCCATAGTGCGGCCGCAAA
TCAATCTAAAGTATATATGAGTAAACTTGGTCTGACAGTTACCAATGCTTAATCAGTGAGGCACCTATCT
CAGCGATCTGTCTATTTCGTTCATCCATAGTTGCCTGACTCCCCGTCGTGTAGATAACTACGATACGGGA
GGGCTTACCATCTGGCCCCAGTGCTGCAATGATACCGCGAGACCCACGCTCACCGGCTCCAGATTTATCA
GCAATAAACCAGCCAGCCGGAAGGGCCGAGCGCAGAAGTGGTCCTGCAACTTTATCCGCCTCCATCCAGT
CTATTAATTGTTGCCGGGAAGCTAGAGTAAGTAGTTCGCCAGTTAATAGTTTGCGCAACGTTGTTGCCAT
TGCTACAGGCATCGTGGTGTCACGCTCGTCGTTTGGTATGGCTTCATTCAGCTCCGGTTCCCAACGATCA
AGGCGAGTTACATGATCCCCCATGTTGTGCAAAAAAGCGGTTAGCTCCTTCGGTCCTCCGATCGTTGTCA
GAAGTAAGTTGGCCGCAGTGTTATCACTCATGGTTATGGCAGCACTGCATAATTCTCTTACTGTCATGCC
ATCCGTAAGATGCTTTTCTGTGACTGGTGAGTACTCAACCAAGTCATTCTGAGAATAGTGTATGCGGCGA
CCGAGTTGCTCTTGCCCGGCGTCAATACGGGATAATACCGCGCCACATAGCAGAACTTTAAAAGTGCTCA
TCATTGGAAAACGTTCTTCGGGGCGAAAACTCTCAAGGATCTTACCGCTGTTGAGATCCAGTTCGATGTA
ACCCACTCGTGCACCCAACTGATCTTCAGCATCTTTTACTTTCACCAGCGTTTCTGGGTGAGCAAAAACA
GGAAGGCAAAATGCCGCAAAAAAGGGAATAAGGGCGACACGGAAATGTTGAATACTCATACTCTTCCTTT
TTCAATATTATTGAAGCATTTATCAGGGTTATTGTCTCATGAGCGGATACATATTTGAATGTATTTAGAA
AAATAAACAAATAGGGGTTCCGCGCACATTTCCCCGAAAAGTGCCACCTGCAGC
Features (pLannotate 1.2.2; 14 found; start..end, strand, type, name):
      1..470     +  LTR            LTR: long terminal repeat from Moloney murine leukemia virus
    594..868     +  misc_feature   MESV Ψ (fragment): packaging signal of murine embryonic stem cell virus
    935..1351    +  CDS            gag (truncated): truncated Moloney murine leukemia virus (MMLV) gag gene lacking the start codon
   1448..1720    +  CDS            Tp53 (fragment): P53_MOUSE - Also known as P53, Trp53. Experimental evidence at protein level: Swiss-Prot protein existence level 1. Acts as a tumor suppressor in many tumor types; induces growth arrest or apoptosis depending on the physiological circumstances and cell type. Involved in cell cycle regulation as a trans-activator that acts to negatively regulate cell division by controlling a set of genes required for this process. One of the activated genes is an inhibitor of cyclin-dependent kinases. Apoptosis induction seems to be mediated either by stimulation of BAX and FAS antigen expression, or by repres
   1736..1755    -  promoter       chicken β-actin promoter (fragment): contains a 21-bp deletion relative to the standard chicken β-actin promoter
   1754..1880    +  CDS            bla(M) (fragment): β-lactamase lacking the signal sequence; bla(M); allows cytosolic expression of β-lactamase
   1919..2248    +  promoter       SV40 promoter: SV40 enhancer and early promoter
   2322..3344    +  CDS            hph: KHYB_ECOLX - Experimental evidence at protein level: Swiss-Prot protein existence level 1. The aminoglycoside phosphotransferases achieve inactivation of their antibiotic substrates by phosphorylation. Only phosphorylates hygromycin and closely related compounds such as demethyl analogs and destomycin. From Escherichia coli.
   3375..3397    +  rep_origin     f1 ori (fragment): f1 bacteriophage origin of replication; arrow indicates direction of (+) strand synthesis
   3394..3963    +  rep_origin     ori: high-copy-number ColE1/pMB1/pBR322/pUC origin of replication
   4023..4144    +  LTR            3' LTR (ΔU3) (fragment): self-inactivating 3' long terminal repeat (LTR) from Moloney murine leukemia virus
   4145..4614    +  LTR            LTR: long terminal repeat from Moloney murine leukemia virus
   4729..5589    -  CDS            AmpR: β-lactamase; bla; confers resistance to ampicillin, carbenicillin, and related antibiotics
   5590..5694    -  promoter       AmpR promoter: bla
