[The description below was written by a language model from this plasmid's Addgene catalogue record and pLannotate feature annotations shown in this document.]
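Description:
pBABE-hygro p53 DD is a Moloney murine leukemia virus-based retroviral expression vector built on the pBABE hygro backbone, used to deliver a dominant-negative form of mouse p53 (Trp53) into mammalian cells. In bacteria it is maintained as a high-copy plasmid through a ColE1/pUC-type origin and selected with ampicillin via the AmpR (β-lactamase) gene and its own promoter. The annotated sequence is about 5.7 kb.

The retroviral unit is bounded by MMLV long terminal repeats and carries a packaging signal followed by a truncated gag segment lacking its start codon, an arrangement that promotes efficient encapsidation of the vector RNA when viral proteins are supplied in trans by a packaging cell line. The p53 DD insert, roughly 300 bp, lies just downstream of gag. No internal promoter is annotated ahead of it, so it is presumably transcribed from the 5' LTR, as is standard for pBABE vectors. The mutant lacks residues 15–301, keeping only the first 14 amino acids together with the oligomerization and C-terminal domains. Such a fragment can co-assemble with endogenous p53 and thereby interfere with its function. Downstream, the SV40 enhancer/early promoter drives the hygromycin phosphotransferase gene (hph), allowing hygromycin selection of stably transduced cells. The very short hits to a chicken β-actin promoter, a β-lactamase fragment, an f1 origin and a ΔU3 LTR fragment appear to be small sequence matches or backbone remnants rather than functional elements.

The associated publication concerns defining which SV40 early region functions are required for human cell transformation, consistent with use of this vector to inactivate the p53 pathway in cultured cells.
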