Addgene plasmid #9058: pBABE-hygro p53 DD
Depositing lab: Bob Weinberg. Depositing organization: Whitehead Institute for Biomedical Research. Publication: Enumeration of the simian virus 40 early region elements necessary for human cell transformation. Hahn WC, Dessain SK, Brooks MW, King JE, Elenbaas B, Sabatini DM, DeCaprio JA, Weinberg RA. Mol Cell Biol 2002 Apr;22(7):2111-23. 10.1128/MCB.22.7.2111-2123.2002 PubMed 11884599.
Backbone
  Vector backbone: pBABE hygro
  Backbone size w/o insert (bp): 5558
  Vector type: Mammalian Expression, Retroviral
  Selectable markers: Hygromycin
Growth in bacteria
  Bacterial resistance: Ampicillin, 100 μg/mL
  Growth temperature: 37°C
  Growth strain: DH5alpha
  Copy number: High Copy
Gene/Insert
  Gene/Insert name: p53 DD (alt name: p53)
  Species: M. musculus (mouse)
  Insert size (bp): 309
  Mutation: DD. Dominant negative mutant carries deletion of 288 amino acids (D15-301), leaving initial 14aa and the oligomerization and COOH-domains.
  Entrez Gene: Trp53 (a.k.a. Tp53, bbl, bfy, bhy, p44, p53)
  Cloning method: Restriction Enzyme; 5′ cloning site BamHI (not destroyed); 3′ cloning site blunt (destroyed during cloning)
  Sequencing primers: 5′ pBABE-5; 3′ pBABE-3
Terms and licenses: Academic/Nonprofit Terms; Industry Terms: Not Available to Industry
How to cite: pBABE-hygro p53 DD was a gift from Bob Weinberg (Addgene plasmid # 9058 ; http://n2t.net/addgene:9058 ; RRID:Addgene_9058)
