>Addgene plasmid #9058 | pBABE-hygro p53 DD | addgene partial sequence | sequence record 121880 | pBABE3 5'-ACCCTAACTGACACACATTCC-3'
TGGCGAATTCCTACGGGCCGAGCGCAGAAGTGGTCCTGCAACTTTATCCGCCTCCATCCAGTCTATTAAT
TGTTGCCGGGAAGCTAGAGTAAGTAGTTCGCCAGTTAATAGTTTGCGCAACGTTGTTGCCATTGCTGCAG
GGGGGGGGGGGGGGCGGGATGCA
