>Addgene plasmid #9058 | pBABE-hygro p53 DD | addgene partial sequence | sequence record 123514 | pBABE5 5'-CTTTATCCAGCCCTCAC-3'
CGTCCCTATCCTCCTCCTTCCCAGCAGGGTGTCACGCTTTCTCCGAAGACTGGATGACTGCCATGGAGGA
GTCACAGTCGGATATCAGCCTCGAGAGAGCGCTGCCCACCTGCACAAGCGCCTCTCCCCCGCAAAAGAAA
AAACCACTTGATGGAGAGTATTTCACCCTCAAGATCCGCGGGCGTAAACGCTTCGAGATGTTCCGGGAGC
TGAATGAGGCCTTAGAGTTAAAGGATGCCCATGCTACAGAGGAGTCTGGAGACAGCAGGGCTCACTCCAG
CTACCTGAAGACCAAGAAGGGCCAGTCTACTTCCCGCCATAAAAAAACAATGGTCAAGAAAGTGGGGCCT
GACTCAGACTGACTGCCTCTGCATCCCGCCCCCCCCCCCCCCC
